Addgene plasmid #158760: elavl3:SomaGCaMP7f
Purpose: Cell body-targeted GCaMP7f, under HuC promoter: GCaMP7f followed by a linker, and the EE-RR coiled coil motif (GCaMP7f-27-EE-RR). As bright as conventional GCaMP7f.
Depositing lab: Edward Boyden. Depositing organization: Massachusetts Institute of Technology. Publication: Precision Calcium Imaging of Dense Neural Populations via a Cell-Body-Targeted Calcium Indicator. Shemesh OA, Linghu C, Piatkevich KD, Goodwin D, Celiker OT, Gritton HJ, Romano MF, Gao R, Yu CJ, Tseng HA, Bensussen S, Narayan S, Yang CT, Freifeld L, Siciliano CA, Gupta I, Wang J, Pak N, Yoon YG, Ullmann JFP, Guner-Ataman B, Noamany H, Sheinkopf ZR, Park WM, Asano S, Keating AE, Trimmer JS, Reimer J, Tolias AS, Bear MF, Tye KM, Han X, Ahrens MB, Boyden ES. Neuron. 2020 Jun 26. pii: S0896-6273(20)30398-6. doi: 10.1016/j.neuron.2020.05.029. PubMed 32592656.
Backbone
  Vector backbone: PZ0
  Backbone size w/o insert (bp): 12509
  Vector type: Synthetic Biology
Growth in bacteria
  Bacterial resistance: Ampicillin, 100 μg/mL
  Growth temperature: 37°C
  Growth strain: NEB Stable
  Copy number: High Copy
Gene/Insert
  Gene/Insert name: SomaGCaMP7 (alt names: GCaMP7F; GCaMP7)
  Species: Synthetic
  Insert size (bp): 1710
  Promoter: HuC promoter
  Cloning method: Gibson Cloning
  Sequencing primers: 5′ tatccctctcagacgcattg; 3′ TCCAAACTCATCAATGTATC
Terms and licenses: Academic/Nonprofit Terms; Industry Terms: Not Available to Industry
How to cite: elavl3:SomaGCaMP7f was a gift from Edward Boyden (Addgene plasmid # 158760 ; http://n2t.net/addgene:158760 ; RRID:Addgene_158760)
