[The description below was written by a language model from this plasmid's Addgene catalogue record and pLannotate feature annotations shown in this document.]
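Description:
elavl3:SomaGCaMP7f is a roughly 14.2 kb plasmid that expresses a cell-body-targeted version of the genetically encoded calcium indicator GCaMP7f under the HuC (elavl3) promoter, a pan-neuronal promoter. It is built on a backbone recorded as PZ0 and catalogued as a synthetic biology vector. The pBluescript-type elements in the annotation (partial MCS, T3 promoter, lac promoter/operator region, M13 ori fragment) indicate a standard E. coli cloning framework. The plasmid is propagated through a high-copy ColE1/pUC origin and selected with ampicillin via the bla gene and its promoter.

The 1.7 kb synthetic insert encodes GCaMP7f followed by a linker and the EE-RR coiled-coil motif (GCaMP7f-27-EE-RR). This motif restricts the sensor to the neuronal soma, and the record states that brightness is comparable to conventional GCaMP7f. The annotation software labels a 1.35 kb reading frame as GCaMP6f, which most likely reflects the close similarity between GCaMP variants rather than a discrepancy. The extra insert length downstream of this frame is consistent with the linker and coiled-coil. An SV40 polyadenylation signal lies just past the coding region.

The HuC promoter itself is not annotated, but the large unannotated stretch upstream of the sensor presumably contains it. The short hits to a medaka tyrosinase fragment and a yeast ADH1 promoter are probably incidental matches, and the record does not explain them. The NGS-derived and depositor sequences differ by only a few bases in length and give the same feature layout.

Confining the indicator to cell bodies reduces neuropil contamination, and the construct is intended for calcium imaging of densely packed neuronal populations. The record does not explicitly state the host organism or the delivery method.
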