Features (pLannotate 1.2.2; 15 found; start..end, strand, type, name):
      7..228     -  rep_origin     M13 ori (fragment) (sequence partly withheld): M13 bacteriophage origin of replication; arrow indicates direction of (+) strand synthesis
    228..515     +  CDS            tyr (fragment) (sequence partly withheld): TYRO_ORYLA - Also known as tyro. Experimental evidence at transcript level: Swiss-Prot protein existence level 2. This is a copper-containing oxidase that functions in the formation of pigments such as melanins and other polyphenolic compounds. From Oryzias latipes (Japanese rice fish) (Japanese killifish).
   3729..3748    +  promoter       ADH1 promoter (fragment): S. cerevisiae ADH1; promoter for alcohol dehydrogenase 1
   9461..10810   +  CDS            GCaMP6f: improved fluorescent protein-based calcium sensor (Chen et al., 2013)
  11206..11340   -  polyA_signal   SV40 poly(A) signal: SV40 polyadenylation signal
  11363..11446   -  CDS            large T antigen (fragment): large T antigen from SV40 (simian virus 40)
  12012..12052   -  misc_feature   MCS (fragment): pBluescript multiple cloning site
  12065..12083   -  promoter       T3 promoter: promoter for bacteriophage T3 RNA polymerase
  12126..12148   -  protein_bind   lac operator (fragment): The lac repressor binds to the lac operator to inhibit transcription in E. coli. This inhibition can be relieved by adding lactose or isopropyl-β-D-thiogalactopyranoside (IPTG). lac repressor encoded by lacI
  12152..12182   -  promoter       lac promoter: promoter for the E. coli lac operon
  12197..12218   -  protein_bind   CAP binding site: CAP binding activates transcription in the presence of cAMP. E. coli catabolite activator protein
  12231..12323   -  CDS            lacI (fragment): lac repressor; lacI; The lac repressor binds to the lac operator to inhibit transcription in E. coli. This inhibition can be relieved by adding lactose or isopropyl-β-D-thiogalactopyranoside (IPTG).
  12506..13094   -  rep_origin     ori: high-copy-number ColE1/pMB1/pBR322/pUC origin of replication
  13265..14125   -  CDS            AmpR: β-lactamase; bla; confers resistance to ampicillin, carbenicillin, and related antibiotics
  14126..14230   -  promoter       AmpR promoter: bla
>Addgene plasmid #158760 | elavl3:SomaGCaMP7f | depositor full sequence | sequence record 306418 | elavl3:SomaGCaMP7f sequence 14249 bps
CCACCTAAATTGTAAGCGTTAATATTTTGTTAAAATTCGCGTTAAATTTTTGTTAAATCAGCTCATTTTT
TAACCAATAGGCCGAAATCGGCAAAATCCCTTATAAATCAAAAGAATAGACCGAGATAGGGT
[37 nt withheld, positions 133-169]
AAAGAACGTGGACTCCAACGTCAAAGG
[32 nt withheld, positions 197-228]
GCTGGCTAAGAACTCATCAGCCTCCCCGGTCCATCTACCCACGTACCAATGCACCAATTGGCCACAATGA
CGGCTACTACATGGTGCCATTCCTTCCTCTTTATAGGAATGGAGACTACCTCCTGTCCAACAAGGCTCTT
GGATACGAGTACGCCTACCTGTTGGACCCAGGTCATTGCACAACACCAGAAATGCCCTCTGATCTGCAAA
AGACGTGAATATCTGTTCAGACACCCATATCCACTCTGTTCCACACAGGTCAGAGGTTTGTCCAGGAGTT
CTTGACAGAGGTGTAAAAAGTACTCAAAAATTTTACTCAAGTGAAAGTACAAGTACTTAGGGAAAATTTT
ACTCAATTAAAAGTAAAAGTATCTGGCTAGAATCTTACTTGAGTAAAAGTAAAAAAGTACTCCATTAAAA
TTGTACTTGAGTATTAAGGAAGTAAAAGTAAAAGCAAGAAAGAAAACTAGAGATTCTTGTTTAAGCTTCC
CGGGTGTCGACGAATTCTCGAGCTATTCCTAAAGACCTTGGGTGACCAAAATCTTATTTTAATAAATAAA
ACTGTTTATTAAAACTTTTTTGTTTCAAAGAACCATATGTATAGTGAAATTTATAAAAATATCAATTTTT
AAAAAGCTGGTGTACTCATTTATGTTATGAACTCTAAAACCATATACTGACTGCAAGTGATGATGTATAG
AGTGATGTTTACGAGTAAACATATTTAGTTGTATACATCCTACTGAGCACATTTTGATGTATGAAATAAC
ATTACAAGCTTTATCCAAATTAAGCCATTTTAAAACACTGCCAATTGAAAATACAAATCCTGGAAAAAAT
CGTCTTTAGCGCAGTCATTTGAGCCATCCTAATCCGTTACCTCAGACCATAATAAGAAGGGATAACACTA
GCTGTAGCAATGGAACACATCTGTTTCACACAATCATATCTCCTGCGCCGGTGCTAAGCAGATTCAGCGT
GATCATAACATGCTTTCCACTCATAAATGTAAATTTACAATTTGCACATGTAAAACAGACACTTTTGAGA
TATTGGATAAAAAAACAAGAGTATATTGCTTAGTTTCATCCACCAGTCATCCCCACAGCGTTTGGAAGGC
CATAAAAAGTGTCTAAAATCAATGATCATTGAAAGAGCACAAGAGAGACTCTTACGCTGTAATGCCACTG
GGGACAAAAGTGACAGTCTCTTAATGGGCTCTTCTGGAGGGGCTCCTGAACATTAAAAATTATCAGCGAA
ATTACCGAAAGAGCTTCAAGCAACTGGCATGCTTGATCCTCTGCGTCGGGGCGGTGAATAGGTGCTTCAG
ATGCCCTCTTACCCACGGGCTGGATTCAGCTGCCCCGCTACCAGCGGAGACCCCCTAATGAGCCTCTGCA
ATTAAGTTTATTCATGTTAAGTGTGAACGGGGTGCGTGCGGAACTGTGGGCAGCTAACAGACCTGGGTTC
TTTGTGCCACAAGTGCTGCCTTTATTCGGCTCACAAAGCAGAAAACAACACCCGCACCTATAATGGCGCC
CTCGGCTGGGTCTAAGAAACGTGGCGAGTTGACAGAGCAGAGTGGGCGGGGTTAAGACAGACTGACAGCG
GGACCCATCTCCATCCTCTTATTAACGCTTAACGAGTGCCTTCCTCATGCAATATTCATCGCCACTAATA
TCATCCAAGCTCTGAGCTGAGCTGGCCACTTATGTAAGGCAATTATGTAAAATATCAGACAGGGCCCACA
CTCAGAATCTGACTGGGGTAGAGACGCGGGACGAGAACCGAGAGCAAGAACTGAAAGTGAAAGTGACCAC
TAAAGGGAGGAGAGGACAGAGGGGCAGGATGTGTCAAGATTACCAGAGAACACTTGGCCAGAAATGCGCA
ACCATTGGAGCTCTCCGGATTACCCAAAGGTTAACGAGTTTGAACGCCTCTGCCCACTCGCCCATCTCTG
ATGGTTTCCCAAGAACTCCTCAAGCAAAATATATATAATTGTGTGTATTATGCACAGACACGAGAAAATG
CTGTTTTTCTGATCTGCATTACAGCACATTTGCCCGCCAACGACAATACCACCCACTCGGTACCTCGCTG
ACTCCTGATGCCTGATACCTGCGCGGTGACTGTCTACAATCTGCATAATCAAGAGAAGTTGTGTTGAAGA
CGAGCGCCACACAACCGTTTCCACAAGGTCACCCAAGGCCGGTGCAGATGTAGGTGAGGTCTCCATAAAC
AGACTGAAATAAACACATCCTCCGCTGGGAACAACAACCCCCTCACGCCTCATGCATTTCCATAAGCCTA
CATGCATCTCTTCCAACTTATGGAGACTCGCACCTACCAACATCCGCACAACAAAGATATACAGAGCGCG
CTCCCTCAGGTCAAGGCCCTGTGGGGGTCTGTGCAGAAATAGGTCATTTGTCACACATCAAGTCCTGGGG
CAGGAGATGCATTATAGATGAGACCAAACAGCCTGTCTCGGTGAGCTCTACCCACTCCCTGAGACTAGAA
ATGGGGGAAGGGAGCTTGAGATAACAACCGCTGCAATCACTGTGTCGATGTTTAATATCAGCACCAACCG
GGAACAATAAGGAGATGGGTGCATTCATGTTCACATCTTACCAGTCAAGTATCATCGAACCGGCTTGATA
ACCACACCTCGTGTAATAGCTGAGCAGATAGTTGTCATTTTAAAGCGTTGGCCTTTGTCGATTATGTAAT
GCGCACATTCAACACATGGTAATATAGAAACGGTTATGTCGAGGTTGTTTTGTCCAGAGATGACCTTCAC
ACAGTTACAGCCGCTCTGCATCCACACAAATGGAGGACTTAATCGTGGACTGCATTCTTAGAAATGATCT
ACAAAGACAAATAATGTGAAATCAAGAAAGGACAAAATTTAAGTAAGGGGATGAGGGAGAGAGAGAACGA
GGGGCAAGGAGAAAGCATGGCTCCTGTCTTTTTCTGCACCCATCTGTTCGGAGTGCAGGTGGAGCTCTAT
TCACTCAGCTCTGCATGTGTGTTTGGGGGGGGCAGGAAGAAAGGGAGGGCAAAAGGAAGAGTGGAGAGAT
GGTGGGGGCTGGAGGGATGGGGGGTTCTCGGTGATCTCTCCTGAAGGGGATAATGGGAGAGCAGCGCTTT
GCAATGGCTGCCATGTAGTACCCTCCCTGCACAATTAGCCAATCAGCAGCAAGCTCTGCCAGCCAGAAGG
ACACATAAAAGAAGAACATTGCAGCAGAGGCACAGAAGGAGCCTGCGAGGAGCTGGGAAATACACACACA
ACAGCAGAACCACAACACCCTCCCCTGGACACACCCTACTGGGGATCACTGCTTTTCTTTTTTTCTGAAC
CATCGCCCACGCCACACGGAGAGAAATCTCTCTCTCATCATCATCCTGAAGAAAACCCCCTTATCCTCAT
TTTCACACTGCTGAGGAAAACCTACAATCGCACGGGCTGAGATTTCCTGGCGAAGACTGTCCTTTTTCCT
TTTTCTTTTTTTTTCTTTTCCTTTGGAAACTGACATTTGCATTTCTCCATTCCAAGCCACGGCGTAATAA
TATCTGCAATCCAGCCTGAAGACCTGCAAATCGAAGGACCTAGATCACTATCATCTTTGTACGTCAAGAA
TGGTTACTGTACGTATAACCTTTCTTTCTTTTGCTCTGACCAATATGAAACACTAAAATCGATTCGAGCA
GCCTCTCAGCATCAATTACAGTGCGTGAAAAACATTCAAATAGAGGCAGCAAATATTACATGTGAAAATA
CAGGCTGGCTAAATCCAAGCTAATTTAGAAATGTGGTCAAAACGCATACTGGCACGTCTAATCGCGGATT
CAGTAAACAAGATTAACGATTAGCCCAGTGTATAAGTCATATGATACAGGCATGCGCGAGAGCATCGCTA
CACCCGAGCTGGCTTCATTTTCGGAGGAAAATCAAAACATTGCTTTCTCCTGCCGTGCGAACCATTCGTC
ATAAACCGTAATACGCAACATACATTTATTACTACATCCGTTAATTAGCGATAATTAGCCGTTATTAACA
AAGAGCGCTGAGGAATTCCTCTCAAATAGCGGAGGTGCGGCGGAGGCAGAGGGGCGTAAAAGGGCACATG
CGTGCCTGGCTCAAAAAAGGATGCTCCAGACTGAAACTCAGAGACAAAACACGATGCCTCGGAGGCTGAG
AGCCCATCGAGAGGAAAGGCAAAGAAAAGGGTCGAGTCACTCAGAGGGGGAGGGGAGATATTGTGCATCC
ATTGGTTTGAATTGAAGCAGGCAGAATAAAAATCCTTGCGATTATGCTTCGTGAGAGATCGCGAGAGAGG
AAAAGGCTAAATGCCACGTATGCAAATGGATAAATGTCATCTATTTCTTCGCGAGTAGACATTTTGTGGA
CAACGAGAGTGTAAATAAGCGATATGAGGGGAATACAAAGGCCTTGAGGGAAAGCGTTTTGGGCGTGTCT
TGTCGAAAAGAAGACAGCGATGGCACGCGCTCAGAACCACCATCTTCACGTAGATAATCCGCGTGAAAAC
AATAACAAAACTGCTCATTTTAACACGAGCAGGTGTTTGAAACCACCCAAAAAAGATTGTCTAAAATATT
AAGATTAATTAATGACGTTTAAATGTCCAGGCCTGATATAAATGAAGCGTGTAGTAAGAGTAATCGCCTT
TGTTTCTTTTCAGAGATACGTTTTCAGAGATTCAGGGAATTATATCTTCAATAAAATAATGTTTGATTTC
ATTATTTTAAAGCTTTTTAAGAAGTAAAAATACACATTATTCATTTACATTTTATTTTATTTAAAGGCCT
ATGGTCTTGAAAATAATAAGTGGAATATATAGGCTATATATTCGTCTAAGGACAGCCGGTGTTATTTTAT
AGTGACCTCAGACAAAAGCCGAGACAAAACGAGGCGCTTGCCTTTCATTTTAATCCTTAATAGACGGTGT
GATGAATGAATGAATGAATGAATAAATGAATGAATGACGGGCCCTTCGGCATGTTGTTCCGCAGTCCTCC
GTGAGCACGAGTCTCTACCGCAGTGCCAAGCACATAAAACCGTTGAGTCAGATAACCTTCTCCAGGCGCG
TATACACAATTCAAGGACAAGCACATCACAACTATACACAACACAACACAACCGCCTAAACGCACGAGCT
CATCAATCGCAATTTAAAGGCATGTCAGTCAAAGAAAAAGGCGGCGTTATTTAAAACCAATGTTCAACAA
TATTTGTATGCTGACTAGCCCGGGCGCGCACGCTATAAGATCACAAGGCCTTGTTTTTTCCCTTTATTCA
AAATATCATTAATTATTACAGGTCATAAAACAAAACAATGCAAATTACAATGATTTAAAGACTATTGATT
TAACAATAATCAGTTAATTATAGAATAATATTATAATATTTTACATACAAATGAAAGATGACATTATTTG
ATGACATTGTAATTAAAATATATGCAATATATTTTTACGTTTTTATTAATTAGGCTATTACTATTATTAT
AATTATCATTATTTTTATTATTATTATTATTATTAAATAGTCTTGCGAAATAAGAGTGAAGGCAGTTGCA
ATGTTCATTGTTCCCGGAGAGTCCCGCAGCCTCTGGCCTCAACACAAAGCGCTACTGTTTACATTAATAT
TCATAGTGCTGCCATGGTCTCTGTAGAGGAGGAACGGGTGGCTCTTTTGTTCGCTAGTGTCAATACGTTT
ATTCAGCAAAAAGCAGCTCGGATTTGTGAATGCCCAACAAGCACACGCGCACTCCAATCAAAGGACGAGA
GGATAACGATTTTAAACGATTCGCAAACGTGTTTATTTGTAAAGACGACATCAAGAGCTTAATGTCCACT
TGAAAAGAAATAAATATGCCCGCGGCGCCAAGGATATTTTGAATGTAGTCGTTCATGGTGAGCCACTCCC
GAATTCAGCACTCTGGAGAGCGACCAAAGAGGAATAGCGGAATAGCAACTACTTGAGCCATTTCTCTCCG
TTTGATGGCGTTCATGATTAAAAATATAATCACGTGATTTTTTATACATATATAAATATATACATAAAGT
AACGCTTTCCTTTTGAGAATACATAAATATTTATTCGCGTGATAAATCAATGATCTTATATTTATTTGCA
CGACCGAAATTAGCCAAATTCACCAATTAAAAAAAAAATAAGCCAACAAAAAAGAAGGGTTTATCCGTTC
AGTTTTGACTTGTGTCCTGTTGTTTTACAGCTGCCACTGTGATCCCTTAAGCTGCAGTGAGAGTGTGGCT
AATGCCTTTTGTTTAAGATAATCCTGTAATCTGTTACCGAAACGGCCTATTGACAAGCCGGCATTCACAT
TTCAGTCAGGAGGCCCGTCCAGACATGTACATTTATGAATTACGAATGATAAAATTAAGATCTGCATTAG
GCGTCAGAAATGTCACGAACACCCATTCATTTCCCACAGCCAATAATGGATCATGCTGGGAAGCGCTATC
CTCGCAGTCTCAAAATTAATGTTGACATGTTGCGTAGAGCTACAGATTAGATCAGCCATATGCTTTATGT
GTTTACCTCAGCGGATCTTCAGCAAGATGTGTTTATTTTAAGAAAATGGCTTCCTCGCTGCCTGCACAGG
GGCATTAAGGAAGTGACGTGAGCGTCCTCACAGTCAAATTACTTTATCTCATGCTGCTTTCAGGCCTCTG
CTTATTTTATTATTATTATTTTAAATTAGGGGGAATCACGGTGGCGTTGTGGGTAGGGTAGCGCGATCAC
CTTACAGCAAGAAGGTCGCTGGTTCGAGCTCTGGCTGGGTCAGTTGGCATTTCTGTGTGGAGTTTAAATT
GAATTGAAATTGAATAAACTAAATTGGCCCTAGTGTATGTGTGTGAATGTAAGTGTGCATGGGTGTTTCC
CAGTGTTGGGTTTGACTGGAAGAGCATCCGCTTCGTAAAACATATGCTGGATAAGTTGGCGGTTCATTTC
ACTGTGGTGACCGCTGATTAATAAAGGGACTAAGCTGAAAATGAAATGAATTAATACATTTTAAATGAGC
TTTTGCTGACATGTTTATGATTACAAATAGTGAAATTGTATGTTAATTTACGATAAGTGCATTGTTCTAA
ATTCATTTTTATGTAGCAGCTGGTTTTTCTTCCATTTGTGTCATTCAACAGAACATTTTTCTAAAAAAGT
GAACTTAAATTTTCTCCTCCCTCTGACAAGGCTTGATGGTAATTTCAGCCGACTCTAATTACAGACTCAC
TAAAAGGAATCGGTGCAGTCATTTATCTTTATCAGCGCGCTGGTGGGAAGGTAATAGGTTTTGCTTATGA
GTTGTTTGCGTGCGAGTCTGGGTCCTTGTGTAGGCGATGCTGATGCACTGCATTAAATATTGAGGGAGAA
GTCGCTCAAAAATAGCAAAGTACAGGCTGGGGCAGGAACGTCAAAGCCCGCTCAGTGGCCACGTTTCTTG
TTTCGTAAGTCCTATTTTTAATAGCGATAATTCAGGCTCAGTAGAAGGAACTCCAGCACTATAAGCAGTC
TCTCGCCTGTCTCGGCGAGTTATGTATTTTGGGATGAAGTGCTCTTCCACCTCTACCTCTGCTGTGCTGG
CGCCAGTATCTGGGCTGTAAGATAGTGTACGTGTCAGTCTGTGTGGCCGAAGAGCCTGTGTGTTGTGTAA
CTCACTACATTCGTCGCTGTGGATGGCTGACTTGCCATGGGGAGGTTTACTTCAGTTCACGAATCACATT
CGCCACGATCTTGTCACTTTGTGTCAAGACTCGCTCTCTGTGTGTCAACAGCTCTGCTGTTTGAGGTTGA
AATTCTGAACTTGAGATATATCCCAGGATATATTAGGGCTACTGCCAACGGAAAAAGCAAATGGTGCCAT
GGCCATTTGATTGATCAAACAAACACCCTTTTGCTTGGGTGACAGTGAAATGTCAGATCCATGTTTGTAC
TGCTTTAATAACTTGCCTCTCTGAGCTTTCTCCTTGTCAGTGTCAATTTGCCTGAGATATAAATTCCGGT
TGCCCCGAAAGCTTATTTTATTAAAAAAAAGCTAACATGCACTCATACAACGTGCGCACATACATGTGAG
GCTTGCTAAAAGTCAAGAAGCAAGCCAATAGCAAGAGTCGTCAGACTGCTGTTACCTGGGCAACCTGGTT
AGAGGTAAGGCTCAAGGCAAGAATAAATCATTCCACTGAAGAGACACAGCGTTACAGCGAGATGAGAGCA
AGAGGCGATAGTGAAGGGAGAACAAAAGAACAGCCTACCCACACTAGTGCAGATCTACCTGTTTGAGCTA
CTGATTGTTCAGTTTGATTAGATATCAGACAATTCTGCTATCTCCAATTGCATTGCTGCATGAATTCCTA
GAAATCATTTTAATCACCAAAAACTAGTAGGGACACTTGTGGCGTATATGATTCTGCCTGTTGATTGTGG
GGATCCAACAGAAAGATCATGAATGCATTGTTAATTAAGTCGGTGAGACACCCTGTTCCACCCTAGGGGC
CGTTCTGGGGAAAGAGTGCTTTCAGTCAGCTAAAGATGACTAATATGTGAACATATATTACTACACATGC
CAATTTGTACATTCTGGATAGTTACCAGCCCTGGGAAAACATCGAAAAAAATAAATCAACATAGATAAAA
TTGGCAAATCCCTTCTGGTACGATGCAGAGTGCTTGCTCTGAGAACTTGTGCATTGTGACAGAAAGCGAC
CGTTAAAAACTGAAAGTAGCATCTACAACCTGCATACATCTGTTCTTTGAAAATCCCCTGTAGGCCAAAT
TAAGCATCACGCTGTGCTCCACAGCAACACGGATGAACCGAAAACCCAGACACAAACGCACACACTTTTC
ACATAAACAAGGTTTAGTTATGCTAGCTATGCTTTTTCGTCCTCCCTTTGTCATCAGCGGCGAGTGACGT
AACACAGTTTGACCCTGGACAGCGTAAAGGGGGGGTTGGGAATGAGTGAAAGGACTGTGACATCTGCAGG
GCCAGGGGCTGATGGAGAGAGCTGAAGTGAGGGAGGTCAGAGGAGGAGGAAGGGTGGGATATTGTCCTCC
TCAGGCCCTATCCCTCTCAGACGCATTGATTTTTAACCTCTCAGCGAGAATGCCAAGCATTACACCCCTC
AAATTATGGTTCCTCACCCAACCTGTTATATTTTCCACCTGCAGATAATTAGGCGCGCCACCATGGGTTC
TCATCATCATCATCATCATGGTATGGCTTCCATGACTGGTGGACAGCAAATGGGTCGGGATCTGTACGAC
GATGACGATAAGGATCTCGCCACCATGGTCGACTCATCACGTCGTAAGTGGAATAAGACAGGTCACGCAG
TCAGAGCTATAGGTCGGCTGAGTTCACTGGAGAACGTCTATATCAAGGCCGACAAGCAGAAGAACGGCAT
CAAGGCGAACTTCAAGATCCGCCACAACATCGAGGACGGCGGCGTGCAGCTCGCCTACCACTACCAGCAG
AACACCCCCATCGGCGACGGCCCCGTGCTGCTGCCCGACAACCACTACCTGAGCGTGCAGTCCAAACTTT
CGAAAGACCCCAACGAGAAGCGCGATCACATGGTCCTGCTGGAGTTCGTGACCGCCGCCGGGATCACTCT
CGGCATGGACGAGCTGTACAAGGGCGGAACCGGAGGGAGCATGGTGAGCAAGGGCGAGGAGCTGTTCACC
GGGGTGGTGCCCATCCTGGTCGAGCTGGACGGCGACGTAAACGGCCACAAGTTCAGCGTGTCCGGCGAGG
GTGAGGGCGATGCCACCTACGGCAAGCTGACCCTGAAGTTCATCTGCACCACCGGCAAGCTGCCCGTGCC
CTGGCCCACCCTCGTGACCACCCTGACCTACGGCGTGCAGTGCTTCAGCCGCTACCCCGACCACATGAAG
CAGCACGACTTCTTCAAGTCCGCCATGCCCGAAGGCTACATCCAGGAGCGCACCATCTTCTTCAAGGACG
ACGGCAACTACAAGACCCGCGCCGAGGTGAAGTTCGAGGGCGACACCCTGGTGAACCGCATCGAGCTGAA
GGGCATCGACTTCAAGGAGGACGGCAACATCCTGGGGCACAAGCTGGAGTACAACCTGCCGGACCAACTG
ACTGAAGAGCAGATCGCAGAATTTAAAGAGCTGTTCTCCCTATTTGACAAGGACGGGGATGGGACAATAA
CAACCAAGGAGCTGGGGACGGTGATGCGGTCTCTGGGGCAGAACCCCACAGAAGCAGAGCTGCAGGACAT
GATCAATGAAGTAGATGCCGACGGTGACGGCACAATCGACTTCCCTGAGTTCCTGACAATGATGGCAAGA
AAAATGAAATACACAGACAGTGAAGAAGAAATTAGAGAAGCGTTCCGTGTGTTTGATAAGGATGGCAATG
GCTACATCAGTGCAGCAGAGCTTCGCCACGTGATGACAAACCTTGGAGAGAAGTTAACAGATGAAGAGGT
TGATGAAATGATCAGGGAAGCAGACATCGATGGGGATGGTCAGGTAAACTACGAAGAGTTTGTACAAATG
ATGACAGCGAAGGGAGGTTCTGGAGGTTCTGGTGGTACTGGTGGTTCTGGAGGATCTGGTGGTACAGGAG
GTAGCGGAGGTTCTGGTGGTACCCTGGAAATCGAGGCCGCTTTCCTGGAGCAGGAGAACACCGCCCTGGA
GACAGAGGTGGCTGAGCTGGAGCAGGAGGTGCAGAGACTGGAGAACATCGTGTCTCAGTACGAGACCAGA
TACGGACCACTGGGATCCCTGGAGATCAGAGCCGCTTTTCTGAGGAGAAGAAACACCGCCCTGAGGACAA
GGGTGGCTGAGCTGAGGCAGAGAGTGCAGAGACTGCGCAACATCGTGAGCCAGTACGAGACACGCTACGG
ACCTCTGTAAGTTTAAACGGTGGATCCTGGCCGTCGTTTTACTGTACCATCGATGATGATCCAGACATGA
TAAGATACATTGATGAGTTTGGACAAACCACAACTAGAATGCAGTGAAAAAAATGCTTTATTTGTGAAAT
TTGTGATGCTATTGCTTTATTTGTAACCATTATAAGCTGCAATAAACAAGTTAACAACAACAATTGCATT
CATTTTATGTTTCAGGTTCAGGGGGAGGTGTGGGAGGTTTTTTAAAGCAAGTAAAACCTCTACAAATGTG
GTATGGCTGATTATGATCCTCTAGATCAGATCTGCGAAGATACGGCCACGGGTGCTCTTGATCCTGTGGC
TGATTTTGGACTGTGCTGCTCGCAGCTGCTGATGAATCACATACTTCCTCCATTTTCTTCCACTGATTGA
CTGTTATAATTTCCCTAATTTCCAGGTCAAGGTGCTGTGCATTGTGGTAATAGATGTGACATGACGTCAC
TTCCAAAGGACCAATGAACATGTCTGACCAATTTCATATAATGTGAAAACGATTTTCATAGGCAGAATAA
ATAACATTTAAATTAAACTGGGCATCAGCGCAATTCAATTGGTTTGGTAATAGCAAGGGAAAATAGAATG
AAGTGATCTCCAAAAAATAAGTACTTTTTGACTGTAAATAAAATTGTAAGGAGTAAAAAGTACTTTTTTT
TCTAAAAAAATGTAATTAAGTAAAAGTAAAAGTATTGATTTTTAATTGTACTCAAGTAAAGTAAAAATCC
CCAAAAATAATACTTAAGTACAGTAATCAAGTAAAATTACTCAAGTACTTTACACCTCTGGTTCTTGACC
CCCTACCTTCAGCAAGCCCAGCAGATCCACTAGTTCTAGAGCGGCCGCCACCGCGGTGGAGCTCCAGCTT
TTGTTCCCTTTAGTGAGGGTTAATTGCGCGCTTGGCGTAATCATGGTCATAGCTGTTTCCTGTGTGAAAT
TGTTATCCGCTCACAATTCCACACAACATACGAGCCGGAAGCATAAAGTGTAAAGCCTGGGGTGCCTAAT
GAGTGAGCTAACTCACATTAATTGCGTTGCGCTCACTGCCCGCTTTCCAGTCGGGAAACCTGTCGTGCCA
GCTGCATTAATGAATCGGCCAACGCGCGGGGAGAGGCGGTTTGCGTATTGGGCGCTCTTCCGCTTCCTCG
CTCACTGACTCGCTGCGCTCGGTCGTTCGGCTGCGGCGAGCGGTATCAGCTCACTCAAAGGCGGTAATAC
GGTTATCCACAGAATCAGGGGATAACGCAGGAAAGAACATGTGAGCAAAAGGCCAGCAAAAGGCCAGGAA
CCGTAAAAAGGCCGCGTTGCTGGCGTTTTTCCATAGGCTCCGCCCCCCTGACGAGCATCACAAAAATCGA
CGCTCAAGTCAGAGGTGGCGAAACCCGACAGGACTATAAAGATACCAGGCGTTTCCCCCTGGAAGCTCCC
TCGTGCGCTCTCCTGTTCCGACCCTGCCGCTTACCGGATACCTGTCCGCCTTTCTCCCTTCGGGAAGCGT
GGCGCTTTCTCATAGCTCACGCTGTAGGTATCTCAGTTCGGTGTAGGTCGTTCGCTCCAAGCTGGGCTGT
GTGCACGAACCCCCCGTTCAGCCCGACCGCTGCGCCTTATCCGGTAACTATCGTCTTGAGTCCAACCCGG
TAAGACACGACTTATCGCCACTGGCAGCAGCCACTGGTAACAGGATTAGCAGAGCGAGGTATGTAGGCGG
TGCTACAGAGTTCTTGAAGTGGTGGCCTAACTACGGCTACACTAGAAGGACAGTATTTGGTATCTGCGCT
CTGCTGAAGCCAGTTACCTTCGGAAAAAGAGTTGGTAGCTCTTGATCCGGCAAACAAACCACCGCTGGTA
GCGGTGGTTTTTTTGTTTGCAAGCAGCAGATTACGCGCAGAAAAAAAGGATCTCAAGAAGATCCTTTGAT
CTTTTCTACGGGGTCTGACGCTCAGTGGAACGAAAACTCACGTTAAGGGATTTTGGTCATGAGATTATCA
AAAAGGATCTTCACCTAGATCCTTTTAAATTAAAAATGAAGTTTTAAATCAATCTAAAGTATATATGAGT
AAACTTGGTCTGACAGTTACCAATGCTTAATCAGTGAGGCACCTATCTCAGCGATCTGTCTATTTCGTTC
ATCCATAGTTGCCTGACTCCCCGTCGTGTAGATAACTACGATACGGGAGGGCTTACCATCTGGCCCCAGT
GCTGCAATGATACCGCGAGACCCACGCTCACCGGCTCCAGATTTATCAGCAATAAACCAGCCAGCCGGAA
GGGCCGAGCGCAGAAGTGGTCCTGCAACTTTATCCGCCTCCATCCAGTCTATTAATTGTTGCCGGGAAGC
TAGAGTAAGTAGTTCGCCAGTTAATAGTTTGCGCAACGTTGTTGCCATTGCTACAGGCATCGTGGTGTCA
CGCTCGTCGTTTGGTATGGCTTCATTCAGCTCCGGTTCCCAACGATCAAGGCGAGTTACATGATCCCCCA
TGTTGTGCAAAAAAGCGGTTAGCTCCTTCGGTCCTCCGATCGTTGTCAGAAGTAAGTTGGCCGCAGTGTT
ATCACTCATGGTTATGGCAGCACTGCATAATTCTCTTACTGTCATGCCATCCGTAAGATGCTTTTCTGTG
ACTGGTGAGTACTCAACCAAGTCATTCTGAGAATAGTGTATGCGGCGACCGAGTTGCTCTTGCCCGGCGT
CAATACGGGATAATACCGCGCCACATAGCAGAACTTTAAAAGTGCTCATCATTGGAAAACGTTCTTCGGG
GCGAAAACTCTCAAGGATCTTACCGCTGTTGAGATCCAGTTCGATGTAACCCACTCGTGCACCCAACTGA
TCTTCAGCATCTTTTACTTTCACCAGCGTTTCTGGGTGAGCAAAAACAGGAAGGCAAAATGCCGCAAAAA
AGGGAATAAGGGCGACACGGAAATGTTGAATACTCATACTCTTCCTTTTTCAATATTATTGAAGCATTTA
TCAGGGTTATTGTCTCATGAGCGGATACATATTTGAATGTATTTAGAAAAATAAACAAATAGGGGTTCCG
CGCACATTTCCCCGAAAAGTG
