Features (pLannotate 1.2.2; 15 found; start..end, strand, type, name):
     26..247     -  rep_origin     M13 ori (fragment) (sequence partly withheld): M13 bacteriophage origin of replication; arrow indicates direction of (+) strand synthesis
    247..534     +  CDS            tyr (fragment) (sequence partly withheld): TYRO_ORYLA - Also known as tyro. Experimental evidence at transcript level: Swiss-Prot protein existence level 2. This is a copper-containing oxidase that functions in the formation of pigments such as melanins and other polyphenolic compounds. From Oryzias latipes (Japanese rice fish) (Japanese killifish).
   3750..3769    +  promoter       ADH1 promoter (fragment): S. cerevisiae ADH1; promoter for alcohol dehydrogenase 1
   9488..10837   +  CDS            GCaMP6f: improved fluorescent protein-based calcium sensor (Chen et al., 2013)
  11233..11367   -  polyA_signal   SV40 poly(A) signal: SV40 polyadenylation signal
  11390..11473   -  CDS            large T antigen (fragment): large T antigen from SV40 (simian virus 40)
  12039..12079   -  misc_feature   MCS (fragment): pBluescript multiple cloning site
  12092..12110   -  promoter       T3 promoter: promoter for bacteriophage T3 RNA polymerase
  12153..12175   -  protein_bind   lac operator (fragment): The lac repressor binds to the lac operator to inhibit transcription in E. coli. This inhibition can be relieved by adding lactose or isopropyl-β-D-thiogalactopyranoside (IPTG). lac repressor encoded by lacI
  12179..12209   -  promoter       lac promoter: promoter for the E. coli lac operon
  12224..12245   -  protein_bind   CAP binding site: CAP binding activates transcription in the presence of cAMP. E. coli catabolite activator protein
  12258..12350   -  CDS            lacI (fragment): lac repressor; lacI; The lac repressor binds to the lac operator to inhibit transcription in E. coli. This inhibition can be relieved by adding lactose or isopropyl-β-D-thiogalactopyranoside (IPTG).
  12533..13121   -  rep_origin     ori: high-copy-number ColE1/pMB1/pBR322/pUC origin of replication
  13292..14152   -  CDS            AmpR: β-lactamase; bla; confers resistance to ampicillin, carbenicillin, and related antibiotics
  14153..14257   -  promoter       AmpR promoter: bla
>Addgene plasmid #158760 | elavl3:SomaGCaMP7f | addgene full sequence | sequence record 310667 | Addgene NGS Result
CACATTTCCCCGAAAAGTGCCACCTAAATTGTAAGCGTTAATATTTTGTTAAAATTCGCGTTAAATTTTT
GTTAAATCAGCTCATTTTTTAACCAATAGGCCGAAATCGGCAAAATCCCTTATAAATCAAAAGAATAGAC
CGAGATAGGGT
[37 nt withheld, positions 152-188]
AAAGAACGTGGACTCCAACGTCAAAGG
[32 nt withheld, positions 216-247]
GCTGGCTAAGAACTCATCAGCCTCCCCGGTCCATCTACCCACGTACCAATGCACCAATTGGCCACAATGA
CGGCTACTACATGGTGCCATTCCTTCCTCTTTATAGGAATGGAGACTACCTCCTGTCCAACAATGCTCTT
GGATACGAGTACGCCTACCTGTTGGACCCAGGTCATTGCACAACACCAGAAATGCCCTCTGATCTGCAAA
AGACGTGAATATCTGTTCAGACACCCATATCCACTCTGTTCCACACAGGTCAGAGGTTTGTCCAGGAGTT
CTTGACAGAGGTGTAAAAAGTACTCAAAAATTTTACTCAAGTGAAAGTACAAGTACTTAGGGAAAATTTT
ACTCAATTAAAAGTAAAAGTATCTGGCTAGAATCTTACTTGAGTAAAAGTAAAAAAGTACTCCATTAAAA
TTGTACTTGAGTATTAAGGAAGTAAAAGTAAAAGCAAGAAAGAAAACTAGAGATTCTTGTTTAAGCTTCC
CGGGTGTCGACGAATTCTCGAGCTCTATTCCTAAAGACCTTGGGTGACCAAAATCTTATTTTAATAAATA
AAACTGTTTATTAAAACTTTTTTGTTTCAAAGAACCATATGTATAGTGAAATTTATAAAAATATCAATTT
TTAAAAAGCTGGTGTACTCATTTATGTTATGAACTCTAAAACCATATACTGACTGCAAGTGATGATGTAT
AGAGTGATGTTTACGAGTAAACATATTTAGTTGTATACATCCTACTGAGCACATTTTGATGTATGAAATA
ACATTACAAGCTTTATCCAAATTAAGCCATTTTAAAACACTGCCAATTGAAAATACAAATCCTGGAAAAA
ATCGTCTTTAGCGCAGTCATTTGAGCCATCCTAATCCGTTACCTCAGACCATAATAAGAAGGGATAACAC
TAGCTGTAGCAATGGAACACATCTGTTTCACACAATCATATCTCCTGCGCCGGTGCTAAGCAGATTCAGC
GTGATCATAACATGCTTTCCACTCATAAATGTAAATTTACAATTTGCACATGTAAAACAGACACTTTTGA
GATATTGGATAAAAAAACAAGAGTATATTGCTTAGTTTCATCCACCAGTCATCCCCACAGCGTTTGGAAG
GCCATAAAAAGTGTCTAAAATCAATGATCATTGAAAGAGCACAAGAGAGACTCTTACGCTGTAATGCCAC
TGGGGACAAAAGTGACAGTCTCTTAATGGGCTCTTCTGGAGGGGCTCCTGAACATTAAAAATTATCAGCG
AAATTACCGAAAGAGCTTCAAGCAACTGGCATGCTTGATCCTCTGCGTCGGGGCGGTGAATAGGTGCTTC
AGATGCCCTCTTACCCACGGGCTGGATTCAGCTGCCCCGCTACCAGCGGAGACCCCCTAATGAGCCTCTG
CAATTAAGTTTATTCATGTTAAGTGTGAACGGGGTGCGTGCGGAACTGTGGGCAGCTAACAGACCTGGGT
TCTTTGTGCCACAAGTGCTGCCTTTATTCGGCTCACAAAGCAGAAAACAACACCCGCACCTATAATGGCG
CCCTCGGCTGGGTCTAAGAAACGTGGCGAGTTGACAGAGCAGAGTGGGCGGGGTTAAGACAGACTGACAG
CGGGACCCATCTCCATCCTCTTATTAACGCTTAACGAGTGCCTTCCTCATGCAATATTCATCGCCACTAA
TATCATCCAAGCTCTGAGCTGAGCTGGCCACTTATGTAAGGCAATTATGTAAAATATCAGACAGGGCCCA
CACTCAGAATCTGACTGGGGTAGAGACGCGGGACGAGAACCGAGAGCAAGAACTGAAAGTGAAAGTGACC
ACTAAAGGGAGGAGAGGACAGAGGGGCAGGATGTGTCAAGATTACCAGAGAACACTTGGCCAGAAATGCG
CAACCATTGGAGCTCTCCGGATTACCCAAAGGTTAACGAGTTTGAACGCCTCTGCCCACTCGCCCATCTC
TGATGGTTTCCCAAGAACTCCTCAAGCAAAATATATATAATTGTGTGTATTATGCACAGACACGAGAAAA
TGCTGTTTTTCTGATCTGCATTACAGCACATTTGCCCGCCAACGACAATACCACCCACTCGGTACCTCGC
TGACTCCTGATGCCTGATACCTGCGCGGTGACTGTCTACAATCTGCATAATCAAGAGAAGTTGTGTTGAA
GACGAGCGCCACACAACCGTTTCCACAAGGTCACCCAAGGCCGGTGCAGATGTAGGTGAGGTCTCCATAA
ACAGACTGAAATAAACACATCCTCCGCTGGGAACAACAACCCCCTCACGCCTCATGCATTTCCATAAGCC
TACATGCATCTCTTCCAACTTATGGAGACTCGCACCTACCAACATCCGCACAACAAAGATATACAGAGCG
CGCTCCCTCAGGTCAAGGCCCTGTGGGGGTCTGTGCAGAAATAGGTCATTTGTCACACATCAAGTCCTGG
GGCAGGAGATGCATTATAGATGAGACCAAACAGCCTGTCTCGGTGAGCTCTACCCACTCCCTGAGACTAG
AAATGGGGGAAGGGAGCTTGAGATAACAACCGCTGCAATCACTGTGTCGATGTTTAATATCAGCACCAAC
CGGGAACAATAAGGAGATGGGTGCATTCATGTTCACATCTTACCAGTCAAGTATCATCGAACCGGCTTGA
TAACCACACCTCGTGTAATAGCTGAGCAGATAGTTGTCATTTTAAAGCGTTGGCCTTTGTCGATTATGTA
ATGCGCACATTCAACACATGGTAATATAGAAACGGTTATGTCGAGGTTGTTTTGTCCAGAGATGACCTTC
ACACAGTTACAGCCGCTCTGCATCCACACAAATGGAGGACTTAATCGTGGACTGCATTCTTAGAAATGAT
CTACAAAGACAAATAATGTGAAATCAAGAAAGGACAAAATTTAAGTAAGGGGATGAGGGAGAGAGAGAAC
GAGGGGCAAGGAGAAAGCATGGCTCCTGTCTTTTTCTGCACCCATCTGTTCGGAGTGCAGGTGGAGCTCT
ATTCACTCAGCTCTGCATGTGTGTTTGGGGGGGGCAGGAAGAAAGGGAGGGCAAAAGGAAGAGTGGAGAG
ATGGTGGGGGCTGGAGGGATGGGGGGTTCTCGGTGATCTCTCCTGAAGGGGATAATGGGAGAGCAGCGCT
TTGCAATGGCTGCCATGTAGTACCCTCCCTGCACAATTAGCCAATCAGCAGCAAGCTCTGCCAGCCAGAA
GGACACATAAAAGAAGAACATTGCAGCAGAGGCACAGAAGGAGCCTGCGAGGAGCTGGGAAATACACACA
CAACAGCAGAACCACAACACCCTCCCCTGGACACACCCTACTGGGGATCACTGCTTTTCTTTTTTTCTGA
ACCATCGCCCACGCCACACGGAGAGAAATCTCTCTCTCATCATCATCCTGAAGAAAACCCCCTTATCCTC
ATTTTCACACTGCTGAGGAAAACCTACAATCGCACGGGCTGAGATTTCCTGGCGAAGACTGTCCTTTTTC
CTTTTTCTTTTTTTTTCTTTTCCTTTGGAAACTGACATTTGCATTTCTCCATTCCAAGCCACGGCGTAAT
AATATCTGCAATCCAGCCTGAAGACCTGCAAATCGAAGGACCTAGATCACTATCATCTTTGTACGTCAAG
GATCCTGGTTACTGTACGTATAACCTTTCTTTCTTTTGCTCTGACCAATATGAAACACTAAAATCGATTC
GAGCAGCCTCTCAGCATCAATTACAGTGCGTGAAAAACATTCAAATAGAGGCAGCAAATATTACATGTGA
AAATACAGGCTGGCTAAATCCAAGCTAATTTAGAAATGTGGTCAAAACGCATACTGGCACGTCTAATCGC
GGATTCAGTAAACAAGATTAACGATTAGCCCAGTGTATAAGTCATATGATACCGGCATGCGCGAGAGCAT
CGCTACACCCGAGCTGGCTTCATTTTCGGAGGAAAATCAAAACATTGCTTTCTCCTGCCGTGCGAACCAT
TCGTCATAAACCGTAATACGCAACATACATTTATTACTACATCCGTTAATTAGCGATAATTAGCCGTTAT
TAACAAAGAGCGCTGAGGAATTCCTCTCAAATAGCGGAGGTGCGGCGGAGGCAGAGGGGCGTAAAAGGGC
ACATGCGTGCCTGGCTCAAAAAAGGATGCTCCAGACTGAAACTCAGAGACAAAACACGATGCCTCGGAGG
CTGAGAGCCCATCGAGAGGAAAGGCAAAGAAAAGGGTCGAGTCACTCAGAGGGGGAGGGGAGATATTGTG
CATCCATTGGTTTGAATTGAAGCAGGCAGAATAAAAATCCTTGCGATTATGCTTCGTGAGAGATCGCGAG
AGAGGAAAAGGCTAAATGCCACGTATGCAAATGGATAAATGTCATCTATTTCTTCGCGAGTAGACATTTT
GTGGACAACGAGAGTGTAAATAAGCGATATGAGGGGAATACAAAGGCCTTGAGGGAAAGCGTTTTGGGCG
TGTCTTGTCGAAAAGAAGACAGCGATGGCACGCGCTCAGAACCACCATCTTCACGTAGACAATCCGCGTG
AAAACAATAACAAAACTGCTCATTTTAACACGAGCAGGTGTTTGAAACCACCCAAAAAAGATTGTCTAAA
ATATTAAGATTAATTAATGACGTTTAAATGTCCAGGCCTGATATAAATGAAGCGTGTAGTAAGAGTAATC
GCCTTTGTTTCTTTTCAGAGATACGTTTTCAGAGATTCAGGGAATTATATCTTCAATAAAATAATGTTTG
ATTTCATTATTTTAAAGCTTTTTAAGAAGTAAAAATACACATTATTCATTTACATTTTATTTTATTTAAA
GGCCTATGGTCTTGAAAATAATAAGTGGAATATATAGGCTATATATTCGTCTAAGGACAGCCGGTGTTAT
TTTATAGTGACCTCAGACAAAAGCCGAGACAAAACGAGGCGCTTGCCTTTCATTTTAATCCTTAATAGAC
GGTGTGATGAATGAATGAATGAATGAATAAATGAATGAATGACGGGCCCTTCGGCATGTTGTTCCGCAGT
CCTCCGTGAGCACGAGTCTCTACCGCAGTGCCAAGCACATAAAACCGTTGAGTCAGATAACCTTCTCCAG
GCGCGTATACACAATTCAAGGACAAGCACATCACAACTATACACAACACAACACAACCGCCTAAACGCAC
GAGCTCATCAATCGCAATTTAAAGGCATGTCAGTCAAAGAAAAAGGCGGCGTTATTTAAAACCAATGTTC
AACAATATTTGTATGCTGACTAGCCCGGGCGCGCACGCTATAAGATCACAAGGCCTTGTTTTTTCCCTTT
ATTCAAAATATCATTAATTATTACAGGTCATAAAACAAAACAATGCGAATTACAATGATTTAAAGACTAT
TGATTTAACAATAATCAGTTAATTATAGAATAATATTATAATATTTTACATACAAATGAAAGATGACATT
ATTTGATGACATTGTAATTAAAATATATGCAATATATTTTTACGTTTTTATTAATTAGGCTATTACTATT
ATTATAATTATCATTATTTTTATTATTATTATTATTATTATTAAATAGTCTTGCGAAATAAGAGTGAAGG
CAGTTGCAATGTTCATTGTTCCCGGAGAGTCCCGCAGCCTCTGGCCTCAACACAAAGCGCTACTGTTTAC
ATTAATATTCATAGTGCTGCCATGGTCTCTGTAGAGGAGGAACGGGTGGCTCTTTTGTTCGCTAGTGTCA
ATACGTTTATTCAGCAAAAAGCAGCTCGGATTTGTGAATGCCCAACAAGCACACGCGCACTCCAATCAAA
GGACGAGAGGATAACGATTTTAAACGATTCGCAAACGTGTTTATTTGTAAAGACGACATCAAGAGCTTAA
TGTCCACTTGAAAAGAAATAAATATGCCCGCGGCGCCAAGGATATTTTGAATGTAGTCGTTCATGGTGAG
CCACTCCCGAATTCAGCACTCTGGAGAGCGACCAAAGAGGAATAGCGGAATAGCAACTACTTGAGCCATT
TCTCTCCGTTTGATGGCGTTCATGATTAAAAATATAATCACGTGATTTTTTATACATATATAAATATATA
CATAAAGTAACGCTTTCCTTTTGAGAATACATAAATATTTATTCGCGTGATAAATCAATGATCTTATATT
TATTTGCACGACCGAAATTAGCCAAATTCACCAATTAAAAAAAAAATAAGCCAACAAAAAAGAAGGGTTT
ATCCGTTCAATTTTGACTTGTGTCCTGTTGTTTTACAGCTGCCACTGTGATCCCTTAAGCTGCAGTGAGA
GTGTGGCTAATGCCTTTTGTTTAAGATAATCCTGTAATCTGTTACCGAAACGGCCTATTGACAAGCCGGC
ATTCACATTTCAGTCAGGAGGCCCGTCCAGACATGTACATTTATGAATTACGAATGATAAAATTAAGATC
TGCATTAGGCGTCAGAAATGTCACGAACACCCATTCATTTCCCACAGCCAATAATGGATCATGCTGGGAA
GCGCTATCCTCGCAGTCTCAAAATTAATGTTGACATGTTGCGTAGAGCTACAGATTAGATCAGCCATATG
CTTTATGTGTTTACCTCAGCGGATCTTCAGCAAGATGTGTTTATTTTAAGAAAATGGCTTCCTCGCTGCC
TGCACAGGGGCATTAAGGAAGTGACGTGAGCGTCCTCACAGTCAAATTACTTTATCTCATGCTGCTTTCA
GGCCTCTGCTTATTTTATTATTATTATTTTAAATTAGGGGGAATCACGGTGGCGTTGTGGGTAGGGTAGC
GCGATCACCTTACAGCAAGAAGGTCGCTGGTTCGAGCTCTGGCTGGGTCAGTTGGCATTTCTGTGTGGAG
TTTAAATTGAATTGAAATTGAATAAACTAAATTGGCCCTAGTGTATGTGTGTGAATGTAAGTGTGCATGG
GTGTTTCCCAGTGTTGGGTTTGACTGGAAGAGCATCCGCTTCGTAAAACATATGCTGGATAAGTTGGCGG
TTCATTTCACTGTGGTGACCGCTGATTAATAAAGGGACTAAGCTGAAAATGAAATGAATTAATACATTTT
AAATGAGCTTTTGCTGACATGTTTATGATTACAAATAGTGAAATTGTATGTTAATTTACGATAAGTGCAT
TGTTCTAAATTCATTTTTATGTAGCAGCTGGTTTTTCTTCCATTTGTGTCATTCAACAGAACATTTTTCT
AAAAAAGTGAACTTAAATTTTCTCCTCCCTCTGACAAGGCTTGATGGTAATTTCAGCCGACTCTAATTAC
AGACTCACTAAAAGGAATCGGTGCAGTCATTTATCTTTATCAGCGCGCTGGTGGGAAGGTAATAGGTTTT
GCTTATGAGTTGTTTGCGTGCGAGTCTGGGTCCTTGTGTAGGCGATGCTGATGCACTGCATTAAATATTG
AGGGAGAAGTCGCTCAAAAATAGCAAAGTACAGGCTGGGGCAGGAACGTCAAAGCCCGCTCAGTGGCCAC
GTTTCTTGTTTCGTAAGTCCTATTTTTAATAGCGATAATTCAGGCTCAGTAGAAGGAACTCCAGCACTAT
AAGCAGTCTCTCGCCTGTCTCGGCGAGTTATGTATTTTGGGATGAAGTGCTCTTCCACCTCTACCTCTGC
TGTGCTGGCGCCAGTATCTGGGCTGTAAGATAGTGTACGTGTCAGTCTGTGTGGCCGAAGAGCCTGTGTG
TTGTGTAACTCACTACATTCGTCGCTGTGGATGGCTGACTTGCCATGGGGAGGTTTACTTCAGTTCACGA
ATCACATTCGCCACGATCTTGTCACTTTGTGTCAAGACTCGCTCTCTGTGTGTCAACAGCTCTGCTGTTT
GAGGTTGAAATTCTGAACTTGAGATATATCCCAGGATATATTAGGGCTACTGCCAACGGAAAAAGCAAAT
GGTGCCATGGCCATTTGATTGATCAAACAAACACCCTTTTGCTTGGGTGACAGTGAAATGTCAGATCCAT
GTTTGTACTGCTTTAATAACTTGCCTCTCTGAGCTTTCTCCTTGTCAGTGTCAATTTGCCTGAGATATAA
ATTCCGGTTGCCCCGAAAGCTTATTTTATTAAAAAAAAGCTAACATGCACTCATACAACGTGCGCACATA
CATGTGAGGCTTGCTAAAAGTCAAGAAGCAAGCCAATAGCAAGAGTCGTCAGACTGCTGTTACCTGGGCA
ACCTGGTTAGAGGTAAGGCTCAAGGCAAGAATAAATCATTCCACTGAAGAGACACAGCGTTACAGCGAGA
TGAGAGCAAGAGGCGATAGTGAAGGGAGAACAAAAGAACAGCCTACCCACACTAGTGCAGATCTACCTGT
TTGAGCTACTGATTGTTCAGTTTGATTAGATATCAGACAATTCTGCTATCTCCAATTGCATTGCTGCATG
AATTCCTAGAAATCATTTTAATCACCAAAAACTAGTAGGGACACTTGTGGCGTATATGATTCTGCCTGTT
GATTGTGGGGATCCAACAGAAAGATCATGAATGCATTGTTAATTAAGTCGGTGAGACACCCTGTTCCACC
CTAGGGGCCGTTCTGGGGAAAGAGTGCTTTCAGTCAGCTAAAGATGACTAATATGTGAACATATATTACT
ACACATGCCAATTTGTACATTCTGGATAGTTACCAGCCCTGGGAAAACATCGAAAAAAATAAATCAACAT
AGATAAAATTGGCAAATCCCTTCTGGTACGATGCAGAGTGCTTGCTCTGAGAACTTGTGCATTGTGACAG
AAAGCGACCGTTAAAAACTGAAAGTAGCATCTACAACCTGCATACATCTGTTCTTTGAAAATCCCCTGTA
GGCCAAATTAAGCATCACGCTGTGCTCCACAGCAACACGGATGAACCGAAAACCCAGACACAAACGCACA
CACTTTTCACATAAACAAGGTTTAGTTATGCTAGCTATGCTTTTTCGTCCTCCCTTTGTCATCAGCGGCG
AGTGACGTAACACAGTTTGACCCTGGACAGCGTAAAGGGGGGGTTGGGAATGAGTGAAAGGACTGTGACA
TCTGCAGGGCCAGGGGCTGATGGAGAGAGCTGAAGTGAGGGAGGTCAGAGGAGGAGGAAGGGTGGGATAT
TGTCCTCCTCAGGCCCTATCCCTCTCAGACGCATTGATTTTTAACCTCTCAGCGAGAATGCCAAGCATTA
CACCCCTCAAATTATGGTTCCTCACCCAACCTGTTATATTTTCCACCTGCAGATAATTAGGCGCGCCACC
ATGGGTTCTCATCATCATCATCATCATGGTATGGCTTCCATGACTGGTGGACAGCAAATGGGTCGGGATC
TGTACGACGATGACGATAAGGATCTCGCCACCATGGTCGACTCATCACGTCGTAAGTGGAATAAGACAGG
TCACGCAGTCAGAGCTATAGGTCGGCTGAGTTCACTGGAGAACGTCTATATCAAGGCCGACAAGCAGAAG
AACGGCATCAAGGCGAACTTCAAGATCCGCCACAACATCGAGGACGGCGGCGTGCAGCTCGCCTACCACT
ACCAGCAGAACACCCCCATCGGCGACGGCCCCGTGCTGCTGCCCGACAACCACTACCTGAGCGTGCAGTC
CAAACTTTCGAAAGACCCCAACGAGAAGCGCGATCACATGGTCCTGCTGGAGTTCGTGACCGCCGCCGGG
ATCACTCTCGGCATGGACGAGCTGTACAAGGGCGGAACCGGAGGGAGCATGGTGAGCAAGGGCGAGGAGC
TGTTCACCGGGGTGGTGCCCATCCTGGTCGAGCTGGACGGCGACGTAAACGGCCACAAGTTCAGCGTGTC
CGGCGAGGGTGAGGGCGATGCCACCTACGGCAAGCTGACCCTGAAGTTCATCTGCACCACCGGCAAGCTG
CCCGTGCCCTGGCCCACCCTCGTGACCACCCTGACCTACGGCGTGCAGTGCTTCAGCCGCTACCCCGACC
ACATGAAGCAGCACGACTTCTTCAAGTCCGCCATGCCCGAAGGCTACATCCAGGAGCGCACCATCTTCTT
CAAGGACGACGGCAACTACAAGACCCGCGCCGAGGTGAAGTTCGAGGGCGACACCCTGGTGAACCGCATC
GAGCTGAAGGGCATCGACTTCAAGGAGGACGGCAACATCCTGGGGCACAAGCTGGAGTACAACCTGCCGG
ACCAACTGACTGAAGAGCAGATCGCAGAATTTAAAGAGCTGTTCTCCCTATTTGACAAGGACGGGGATGG
GACAATAACAACCAAGGAGCTGGGGACGGTGATGCGGTCTCTGGGGCAGAACCCCACAGAAGCAGAGCTG
CAGGACATGATCAATGAAGTAGATGCCGACGGTGACGGCACAATCGACTTCCCTGAGTTCCTGACAATGA
TGGCAAGAAAAATGAAATACACAGACAGTGAAGAAGAAATTAGAGAAGCGTTCCGTGTGTTTGATAAGGA
TGGCAATGGCTACATCAGTGCAGCAGAGCTTCGCCACGTGATGACAAACCTTGGAGAGAAGTTAACAGAT
GAAGAGGTTGATGAAATGATCAGGGAAGCAGACATCGATGGGGATGGTCAGGTAAACTACGAAGAGTTTG
TACAAATGATGACAGCGAAGGGAGGTTCTGGAGGTTCTGGTGGTACTGGTGGTTCTGGAGGATCTGGTGG
TACAGGAGGTAGCGGAGGTTCTGGTGGTACCCTGGAAATCGAGGCCGCTTTCCTGGAGCAGGAGAACACC
GCCCTGGAGACAGAGGTGGCTGAGCTGGAGCAGGAGGTGCAGAGACTGGAGAACATCGTGTCTCAGTACG
AGACCAGATACGGACCACTGGGATCCCTGGAGATCAGAGCCGCTTTTCTGAGGAGAAGAAACACCGCCCT
GAGGACAAGGGTGGCTGAGCTGAGGCAGAGAGTGCAGAGACTGCGCAACATCGTGAGCCAGTACGAGACA
CGCTACGGACCTCTGTAAGTTTAAACGGTGGATCCTGGCCGTCGTTTTACTGTACCATCGATGATGATCC
AGACATGATAAGATACATTGATGAGTTTGGACAAACCACAACTAGAATGCAGTGAAAAAAATGCTTTATT
TGTGAAATTTGTGATGCTATTGCTTTATTTGTAACCATTATAAGCTGCAATAAACAAGTTAACAACAACA
ATTGCATTCATTTTATGTTTCAGGTTCAGGGGGAGGTGTGGGAGGTTTTTTAAAGCAAGTAAAACCTCTA
CAAATGTGGTATGGCTGATTATGATCCTCTAGATCAGATCTGCGAAGATACGGCCACGGGTGCTCTTGAT
CCTGTGGCTGATTTTGGACTGTGCTGCTCGCAGCTGCTGATGAATCACATACTTCCTCCATTTTCTTCCA
CTGATTGACTGTTATAATTTCCCTAATTTCCAGGTCAAGGTGCTGTGCATTGTGGTAATAGATGTGACAT
GACGTCACTTCCAAAGGACCAATGAACATGTCTGACCAATTTCATATAATGTGAAAACGATTTTCATAGG
CAGAATAAATAACATTTAAATTAAACTGGGCATCAGCGCAATTCAATTGGTTTGGTAATAGCAAGGGAAA
ATAGAATGAAGTGATCTCCAAAAAATAAGTACTTTTTGACTGTAAATAAAATTGTAAGGAGTAAAAAGTA
CTTTTTTTTCTAAAAAAATGTAATTAAGTAAAAGTAAAAGTATTGATTTTTAATTGTACTCAAGTAAAGT
AAAAATCCCCAAAAATAATACTTAAGTACAGTAATCAAGTAAAATTACTCAAGTACTTTACACCTCTGGT
TCTTGACCCCCTACCTTCAGCAAGCCCAGCAGATCCACTAGTTCTAGAGCGGCCGCCACCGCGGTGGAGC
TCCAGCTTTTGTTCCCTTTAGTGAGGGTTAATTGCGCGCTTGGCGTAATCATGGTCATAGCTGTTTCCTG
TGTGAAATTGTTATCCGCTCACAATTCCACACAACATACGAGCCGGAAGCATAAAGTGTAAAGCCTGGGG
TGCCTAATGAGTGAGCTAACTCACATTAATTGCGTTGCGCTCACTGCCCGCTTTCCAGTCGGGAAACCTG
TCGTGCCAGCTGCATTAATGAATCGGCCAACGCGCGGGGAGAGGCGGTTTGCGTATTGGGCGCTCTTCCG
CTTCCTCGCTCACTGACTCGCTGCGCTCGGTCGTTCGGCTGCGGCGAGCGGTATCAGCTCACTCAAAGGC
GGTAATACGGTTATCCACAGAATCAGGGGATAACGCAGGAAAGAACATGTGAGCAAAAGGCCAGCAAAAG
GCCAGGAACCGTAAAAAGGCCGCGTTGCTGGCGTTTTTCCATAGGCTCCGCCCCCCTGACGAGCATCACA
AAAATCGACGCTCAAGTCAGAGGTGGCGAAACCCGACAGGACTATAAAGATACCAGGCGTTTCCCCCTGG
AAGCTCCCTCGTGCGCTCTCCTGTTCCGACCCTGCCGCTTACCGGATACCTGTCCGCCTTTCTCCCTTCG
GGAAGCGTGGCGCTTTCTCATAGCTCACGCTGTAGGTATCTCAGTTCGGTGTAGGTCGTTCGCTCCAAGC
TGGGCTGTGTGCACGAACCCCCCGTTCAGCCCGACCGCTGCGCCTTATCCGGTAACTATCGTCTTGAGTC
CAACCCGGTAAGACACGACTTATCGCCACTGGCAGCAGCCACTGGTAACAGGATTAGCAGAGCGAGGTAT
GTAGGCGGTGCTACAGAGTTCTTGAAGTGGTGGCCTAACTACGGCTACACTAGAAGAACAGTATTTGGTA
TCTGCGCTCTGCTGAAGCCAGTTACCTTCGGAAAAAGAGTTGGTAGCTCTTGATCCGGCAAACAAACCAC
CGCTGGTAGCGGTGGTTTTTTTGTTTGCAAGCAGCAGATTACGCGCAGAAAAAAAGGATCTCAAGAAGAT
CCTTTGATCTTTTCTACGGGGTCTGACGCTCAGTGGAACGAAAACTCACGTTAAGGCATTTTGGTCATGA
GATTATCAAAAAGGATCTTCACCTAGATCCTTTTAAATTAAAAATGAAGTTTTAAATCAATCTAAAGTAT
ATATGAGTAAACTTGGTCTGACAGTTACCAATGCTTAATCAGTGAGGCACCTATCTCAGCGATCTGTCTA
TTTCGTTCATCCATAGTTGCCTGACTCCCCGTCGTGTAGATAACTACGATACGGGAGGGCTTACCATCTG
GCCCCAGTGCTGCAATGATACCGCGAGACCCACGCTCACCGGCTCCAGATTTATCAGCAATAAACCAGCC
AGCCGGAAGGGCCGAGCGCAGAAGTGGTCCTGCAACTTTATCCGCCTCCATCCAGTCTATTAATTGTTGC
CGGGAAGCTAGAGTAAGTAGTTCGCCAGTTAATAGTTTGCGCAACGTTGTTGCCATTGCTACAGGCATCG
TGGTGTCACGCTCGTCGTTTGGTATGGCTTCATTCAGCTCCGGTTCCCAACGATCAAGGCGAGTTACATG
ATCCCCCATGTTGTGCAAAAAAGCGGTTAGCTCCTTCGGTCCTCCGATCGTTGTCAGAAGTAAGTTGGCC
GCAGTGTTATCACTCATGGTTATGGCAGCACTGCATAATTCTCTTACTGTCATGCCATCCGTAAGATGCT
TTTCTGTGACTGGTGAGTACTCAACCAAGTCATTCTGAGAATAGTGTATGCGGCGACCGAGTTGCTCTTG
CCCGGCGTCAATACGGGATAATACCGCGCCACATAGCAGAACTTTAAAAGTGCTCATCATTGGAAAACGT
TCTTCGGGGCGAAAACTCTCAAGGATCTTACCGCTGTTGAGATCCAGTTCGATGTAACCCACTCGTGCAC
CCAACTGATCTTCAGCATCTTTTACTTTCACCAGCGTTTCTGGGTGAGCAAAAACAGGAAGGCAAAATGC
CGCAAAAAAGGGAATAAGGGCGACACGGAAATGTTGAATACTCATACTCTTCCTTTTTCAATATTATTGA
AGCATTTATCAGGGTTATTGTCTCATGAGCGGATACATATTTGAATGTATTTAGAAAAATAAACAAATAG
GGGTTCCGCG
